>Addgene plasmid #122910 | YIp LYS2-MET17 | addgene full sequence | sequence record 238770 | Addgene NGS Result
CTGAGATACCTACAGCGTGAGCTATGAGAAAGCGCCACGCTTCCCGAAGGGAGAAAGGCGGACAGGTATC
CGGTAAGCGGCAGGGTCGGAACAGGAGAGCGCACGAGGGAGCTTCCAGGGGGAAACGCCTGGTATCTTTA
TAGTCCTGTCGGGTTTCGCCACCTCTGACTTGAGCGTCGATTTTTGTGATGCTCGTCAGGGGGGCGGAGC
CTATGGAAAAACGCCAGCAACGCGGCCTTTTTACGGTTCCTGGCCTTTTGCTGGCCTTTTGCTCACATGT
TCTTTCCTGCGTTATCCCCTGATTCTGTGGATAACCGTATTACCGCCTTTGAGTGAGCTGATACCGCTCG
CCGCAGCCGAACGACCGAGCGCAGCGAGTCAGTGAGCGAGGAAGCGGAAGAGCGCCCAATACGCAAACCG
CCTCTCCCCGCGCGTTGGCCGATTCATTAATGCAGCTGGCACGACAGGTTTCCCGACTGGAAAGCGGGCA
GTGAGCGCAACGCAATTAATGTGAGTTAGCTCACTCATTAGGCACCCCAGGCTTTACACTTTATGCTTCC
GGCTCGTATGTTGTGTGGAATTGTGAGCGGATAACAATTTCACACAGGAAACAGCTATGACCATGATTAC
GCCAAGCGCGCAATTAACCCTCACTAAAGGGAACAAAAGCTGGAGCTCCACCGCGGTGGCGGCCGCTCTA
GAACTAGTGGATCCCCCGGGCTGCAGGAATTCGATATCAAGCTTATCGATACCGTCGACCTCGAGGGGGG
GCCCGGTACCCAATTCGCCCTATAGTGAGTCGTATTACGCGCGCTCACTGGCCGTCGTTTTACAACGTCG
TGACTGGGAAAACCCTGGCGTTACCCAACTTAATCGCCTTGCAGCACATCCCCCTTTCGCCAGCTGGCGT
AATAGCGAAGAGGCCCGCACCGATCGCCCTTCCCAACAGTTGCGCAGCCTGAATGGCGAATGG
[124 nt withheld, positions 974-1097]
C
[91 nt withheld, positions 1099-1189]
A
[49 nt withheld, positions 1191-1239]
CCTTTGACGTTGGAGTCCACGTTCTTT
[37 nt withheld, positions 1267-1303]
ACCCTATCTCGGTCTATTCTTTTGATTTATAAGGGATTTTGCCGATTTCGGCCTATTGGTTAAAAAATGA
GCTGATTTAACAAAAATTTAACGCGAATTTTAACAAAATATTAACGCTTACAATTTCCTGATGCGGTATT
TTCTCCTTACGCATCTGTGCGGTATTTCACACCGCATAGATCAATTCCACTTGCAATTACATAAAAAATT
CCGGCGGTTTTTCGCGTGTGACTCAATGTCGAAATACCTGCCTAATGAACATGAACATCGCCCAAATGTA
TTTGAAGACCCGCTGGGAGAAGTTCAAGATATATAAGTAACAAGCAGCCAATAGTATAAAAAAAAATCTG
AGTTTATTACCTTTCCTGGAATTTCAGTGAAAAACTGCTAATTATAGAGAGATATCACAGAGTTACTCAC
TAATGACTAACGAAAAGGTCTGGATAGAGAAGTTGGATAATCCAACTCTTTCAGTGTTACCACATGACTT
TTTACGCCCACAACAAGAACCTTATACGAAACAAGCTACATATTCGTTACAGCTACCTCAGCTCGATGTG
CCTCATGATAGTTTTTCTAACAAATACGCTGTCGCTTTGAGTGTATGGGCTGCATTGATATATAGAGTAA
CCGGTGACGATGATATTGTTCTTTATATTGCGAATAACAAAATCTTAAGATTCAATATTCAACCAACGTG
GTCATTTAATGAGCTGTATTCTACAATTAACAATGAGTTGAACAAGCTCAATTCTATTGAGGCCAATTTT
TCCTTTGACGAGCTAGCTGAAAAAATTCAAAGTTGCCAAGATCTGGAAAGGACCCCTCAGTTGTTCCGTT
TGGCCTTTTTGGAAAACCAAGATTTCAAATTAGACGAGTTCAAGCATCATTTAGTGGACTTTGCTTTGAA
TTTGGATACCAGTAATAATGCGCATGTTTTGAACTTAATTTATAACAGCTTACTGTATTCGAATGAAAGA
GTAACCATTGTTGCGGACCAATTTACTCAATATTTGACTGCTGCGCTAAGCGATCCATCCAATTGCATAA
CTAAAATCTCTCTGATCACCGCATCATCCAAGGATAGTTTACCTGATCCAACTAAGAACTTGGGCTGGTG
CGATTTCGTGGGGTGTATTCACGACATTTTCCAGGACAATGCTGAAGCCTTCCCAGAGAGAACCTGTGTT
GTGGAGACTCCAACACTAAATTCCGACAAGTCCCGTTCTTTCACTTATCGCGACATCAACCGCACTTCTA
ACATAGTTGCCCATTATTTGATTAAAACAGGTATCAAAAGAGGTGATGTAGTGATGATCTATTCTTCTAG
GGGTGTGGATTTGATGGTATGTGTGATGGGTGTCTTGAAAGCCGGCGCAACCTTTTCAGTTATCGACCCT
GCATATCCCCCAGCCAGACAAACCATTTACTTAGGTGTTGCTAAACCACGTGGGTTGATTGTTATTAGAG
CTGCTGGACAATTGGATCAACTAGTAGAAGATTACATCAATGATGAATTGGAGATTGTTTCAAGAATCAA
TTCCATCGCTATTCAAGAAAATGGTACCATTGAAGGTGGCAAATTGGACAATGGCGAGGATGTTTTGGCT
CCATATGATCACTACAAAGACACCAGAACAGGTGTTGTAGTTGGACCAGATTCCAACCCAACCCTATCTT
TCACATCTGGTTCCGAAGGTATTCCTAAGGGTGTTCTTGGTAGACATTTTTCCTTGGCTTATTATTTCAA
TTGGATGTCCAAAAGGTTCAACTTAACAGAAAATGATAAATTCACAATGCTGAGCGGTATTGCACATGAT
CCAATTCAAAGAGATATGTTTACACCATTATTTTTAGGTGCCCAATTGTATGTCCCTACTCAAGATGATA
TTGGTACACCGGGCCGTTTAGCGGAATGGATGAGTAAGTATGGTTGCACAGTTACCCATTTAACACCTGC
CATGGGTCAATTACTTACTGCCCAAGCTACTACACCATTCCCTAAGTTACATCATGCGTTCTTTGTGGGT
GACATTTTAACAAAACGTGATTGTCTGAGGTTACAAACCTTGGCAGAAAATTGCCGTATTGTTAATATGT
ACGGTACCACTGAAACACAGCGTGCAGTTTCTTATTTCGAAGTTAAATCAAAAAATGACGATCCAAACTT
TTTGAAAAAATTGAAAGATGTCATGCCTGCTGGTAAAGGTATGTTGAACGTTCAGCTACTAGTTGTTAAC
AGGAACGATCGTACTCAAATATGTGGTATTGGCGAAATAGGTGAGATTTATGTTCGTGCAGGTGGTTTGG
CCGAAGGTTATAGAGGATTACCAGAATTGAATAAAGAAAAATTTGTGAACAACTGGTTTGTTGAAAAAGA
TCACTGGAATTATTTGGATAAGGATAATGGTGAACCTTGGAGACAATTCTGGTTAGGTCCAAGAGATAGA
TTGTACAGAACGGGTGATTTAGGTCGTTATCTACCAAACGGTGACTGTGAATGTTGCGGTAGGGCTGATG
ATCAAGTTAAAATTCGTGGGTTCAGAATCGAATTAGGAGAAATAGATACGCACATTTCCCAACATCCATT
GGTAAGAGAAAACATTACTTTAGTTCGCAAAAATGCCGACAATGAGCCAACATTGATCACATTTATGGTC
CCAAGATTTGACAAGCCAGATGACTTGTCTAAGTTCCAAAGTGATGTTCCAAAGGAGGTTGAAACTGACC
CTATAGTTAAGGGCTTAATCGGTTACCATCTTTTATCCAAGGACATCAGGACTTTCTTAAAGAAAAGATT
GGCTAGCTATGCTATGCCTTCCTTGATTGTGGTTATGGATAAACTACCATTGAATCCAAATGGTAAAGTT
GATAAGCCTAAACTTCAATTCCCAACTCCCAAGCAATTAAATTTGGTAGCTGAAAATACAGTTTCTGAAA
CTGACGACTCTCAGTTTACCAATGTTGAGCGCGAGGTTAGAGACTTATGGTTAAGTATATTACCTACCAA
GCCAGCATCTGTATCACCAGATGATTCGTTTTTCGATTTAGGTGGTCATTCTATCTTGGCTACCAAAATG
ATTTTTACCTTAAAGAAAAAGCTGCAAGTTGATTTACCATTGGGCACAATTTTCAAGTATCCAACGATAA
AGGCCTTTGCCGCGGAAATTGACAGAATTAAATCATCGGGTGGATCATCTCAAGGTGAGGTCGTCGAAAA
TGTCACTGCAAATTATGCGGAAGACGCCAAGAAATTGGTTGAGACGCTACCAAGTTCGTACCCCTCTCGA
GAATATTTTGTTGAACCTAATAGTGCCGAAGGAAAAACAACAATTAATGTGTTTGTTACCGGTGTCACAG
GATTTCTGGGCTCCTACATCCTTGCAGATTTGTTAGGACGTTCTCCAAAGAACTACAGTTTCAAAGTGTT
TGCCCACGTCAGGGCCAAGGATGAAGAAGCTGCATTTGCAAGATTACAAAAGGCAGGTATCACCTATGGT
ACTTGGAACGAAAAATTTGCCTCAAATATTAAAGTTGTATTAGGCGATTTATCTAAAAGCCAATTTGGTC
TTTCAGATGAGAAGTGGATGGATTTGGCAAACACAGTTGATATAATTATCCATAATGGTGCGTTAGTTCA
CTGGGTTTATCCATATGCCAAATTGAGGGATCCAAATGTTATTTCAACTATCAATGTTATGAGCTTAGCC
GCCGTCGGCAAGCCAAAGTTCTTTGACTTTGTTTCCTCCACTTCTACTCTTGACACTGAATACTACTTTA
ATTTGTCAGATAAACTTGTTAGCGAAGGGAAGCCAGGCATTTTAGAATCAGACGATTTAATGAACTCTGC
AAGCGGGCTCACTGGTGGATATGGTCAGTCCAAATGGGCTGCTGAGTACATCATTAGACGTGCAGGTGAA
AGGGGCCTACGTGGGTGTATTGTCAGACCAGGTTACGTAACAGGTGCCTCTGCCAATGGTTCTTCAAACA
CAGATGATTTCTTATTGAGATTTTTGAAAGGTTCAGTCCAATTAGGTAAGATTCCAGATATCGAAAATTC
CGTGAATATGGTTCCAGTAGATCATGTTGCTCGTGTTGTTGTTGCTACGTCTTTGAATCCTCCCAAAGAA
AATGAATTGGCCGTTGCTCAAGTAACGGGTCACCCAAGAATATTATTCAAAGACTACTTGTATACTTTAC
ACGATTATGGTTACGATGTCGAAATCGAAAGCTATTCTAAATGGAAGAAATCATTGGAGGCGTCTGTTAT
TGACAGGAATGAAGAAAATGCGTTGTATCCTTTGCTACACATGGTCTTAGACAACTTACCTGAAAGTACC
AAAGCTCCGGAACTAGACGATAGGAACGCCGTGGCATCTTTAAAGAAAGACACCGCATGGACAGGTGTTG
ATTGGTCTAATGGAATAGGTGTTACTCCAGAAGAGGTTGGTATATATATTGCATTTTTAAACAAGGTTGG
ATTTTTACCTCCACCAACTCATAATGACAAACTTCCACTGCCAAGTATAGAACTAACTCAAGCGCAAATA
AGTCTAGTTGCTTCAGGTGCTGGTGCTCGTGGAAGCTCCGCAGCAGCTTAAGGTTGAGCATTACGTATGA
TATGTCCATGTACAATAATTAAATATGAATTAGGAGAAAGACTTAGCTTCTTTTCGGGTGATGTCACTTA
AAAACTCCGAGAATAATATATAATAAGAGAATAAAATATTAGTTATTGAATAAGAACTGTAAATCAGCTG
GCGTTAGTCTGCTAATGGCAGCTTCATCTTGGTTTATTGTAGCATGAATCATATTTGCCTTTTTTTCCTG
TAATTCAATGATTCTTGCTTCTATACTATCCTCAATGCAAAACCTTGTGATCTTCACAGGTCGATACTGA
CCAATTCTATGAACTCTATCACCACTTTGCCATTCAACACTAGGGTTCCACCATGGGTCTAAAATGAATA
CTTGCGAAGCTGATCTATGGTGCACTCTCAGTACAATCTGCTCTGATGCCGCATAGTTAAGCCAGCCCCG
ACACCCGCCAACACCCGCTGACGCGCCCTGACGGGCTTGTCTGCTCCCGGCATCCGCTTACAGACAAGCT
GTGACCGTCTCCGGGAGCTGCATGTGTCAGAGGTTTTCACCGTCATCACCGAAACGCGCGAGACGAAAGG
GCCTCGTGATACGCCTATTTTTATAGGTTAATGTCATGATAGCCATCCTCATGAAAACTGTGTAACATAA
TAACCGAAGTGTCGAAAAGGTGGCACCTTGTCCAATTGAACACGCTCGATGAAAAAAATAAGATATATAT
AAGGTTAAGTAAAGCGTCTGTTAGAAAGGAAGTTTTTCCTTTTTCTTGCTCTCTTGTCTTTTCATCTACT
ATTTCCTTCGTGTAATACAGGGTCGTCAGATACATAGATACAATTCTATTACCCCCATCCATACAATGCC
ATCTCATTTCGATACTGTTCAACTACACGCCGGCCAAGAGAACCCTGGTGACAATGCTCACAGATCCAGA
GCTGTACCAATTTACGCCACCACTTCTTATGTTTTCGAAAACTCTAAGCATGGTTCGCAATTGTTTGGTC
TAGAAGTTCCAGGTTACGTCTATTCCCGTTTCCAAAACCCAACCAGTAATGTTTTGGAAGAAAGAATTGC
TGCTTTAGAAGGTGGTGCTGCTGCTTTGGCTGTTTCCTCCGGTCAAGCCGCTCAAACCCTTGCCATCCAA
GGTTTGGCACACACTGGTGACAACATCGTTTCCACTTCTTACTTATACGGTGGTACTTATAACCAGTTCA
AAATCTCGTTCAAAAGATTTGGTATCGAGGCTAGATTTGTTGAAGGTGACAATCCAGAAGAATTCGAAAA
GGTCTTTGATGAAAGAACCAAGGCTGTTTATTTGGAAACCATTGGTAATCCAAAGTACAATGTTCCGGAT
TTTGAAAAAATTGTTGCAATTGCTCACAAACACGGTATTCCAGTTGTCGTTGACAACACATTTGGTGCCG
GTGGTTACTTCTGTCAGCCAATTAAATACGGTGCTGATATTGTAACACATTCTGCTACCAAATGGATTGG
TGGTCATGGTACTACTATCGGTGGTATTATTGTTGACTCTGGTAAGTTCCCATGGAAGGACTACCCAGAA
AAGTTCCCTCAATTCTCTCAACCTGCCGAAGGATATCACGGTACTATCTACAATGAAGCCTACGGTAACT
TGGCATACATCGTTCATGTTAGAACTGAACTATTAAGAGATTTGGGTCCATTGATGAACCCATTTGCCTC
TTTCTTGCTACTACAAGGTGTTGAAACATTATCTTTGAGAGCTGAAAGACACGGTGAAAATGCATTGAAG
TTAGCCAAATGGTTAGAACAATCCCCATACGTATCTTGGGTTTCATACCCTGGTTTAGCATCTCATTCTC
ATCATGAAAATGCTAAGAAGTATCTATCTAACGGTTTCGGTGGTGTCTTATCTTTCGGTGTAAAAGACTT
ACCAAATGCCGACAAGGAAACTGACCCATTCAAACTTTCTGGTGCTCAAGTTGTTGACAATTTAAAGCTT
GCCTCTAACTTGGCCAATGTTGGTGATGCCAAGACCTTAGTCATTGCTCCATACTTCACTACCCACAAAC
AATTAAATGACAAAGAAAAGTTGGCATCTGGTGTTACCAAGGACTTAATTCGTGTCTCTGTTGGTATCGA
ATTTATTGATGACATTATTGCAGACTTCCAGCAATCTTTTGAAACTGTTTTCGCTGGCCAAAAACCATGA
GTGTGCGTAATGAGTTGTAGACGTCAGGTGGCACTTTTCGGGGAAATGTGCGCGGAACCCCTATTTGTTT
ATTTTTCTAAATACATTCAAATATGTATCCGCTCATGAGACAATAACCCTGATAAATGCTTCAATAATAT
TGAAAAAGGAAGAGTATGAGTATTCAACATTTCCGTGTCGCCCTTATTCCCTTTTTTGCGGCATTTTGCC
TTCCTGTTTTTGCTCACCCAGAAACGCTGGTGAAAGTAAAAGATGCTGAAGATCAGTTGGGTGCACGAGT
GGGTTACATCGAACTGGATCTCAACAGCGGTAAGATCCTTGAGAGTTTTCGCCCCGAAGAACGTTTTCCA
ATGATGAGCACTTTTAAAGTTCTGCTATGTGGCGCGGTATTATCCCGTATTGACGCCGGGCAAGAGCAAC
TCGGTCGCCGCATACACTATTCTCAGAATGACTTGGTTGAGTACTCACCAGTCACAGAAAAGCATCTTAC
GGATGGCATGACAGTAAGAGAATTATGCAGTGCTGCCATAACCATGAGTGATAACACTGCGGCCAACTTA
CTTCTGACAACGATCGGAGGACCGAAGGAGCTAACCGCTTTTTTGCACAACATGGGGGATCATGTAACTC
GCCTTGATCGTTGGGAACCGGAGCTGAATGAAGCCATACCAAACGACGAGCGTGACACCACGATGCCTGT
AGCAATGGCAACAACGTTGCGCAAACTATTAACTGGCGAACTACTTACTCTAGCTTCCCGGCAACAATTA
ATAGACTGGATGGAGGCGGATAAAGTTGCAGGACCACTTCTGCGCTCGGCCCTTCCGGCTGGCTGGTTTA
TTGCTGATAAATCTGGAGCCGGTGAGCGTGGGTCTCGCGGTATCATTGCAGCACTGGGGCCAGATGGTAA
GCCCTCCCGTATCGTAGTTATCTACACGACGGGGAGTCAGGCAACTATGGATGAACGAAATAGACAGATC
GCTGAGATAGGTGCCTCACTGATTAAGCATTGGTAACTGTCAGACCAAGTTTACTCATATATACTTTAGA
TTGATTTAAAACTTCATTTTTAATTTAAAAGGATCTAGGTGAAGATCCTTTTTGATAATCTCATGACCAA
AATCCCTTAACGTGAGTTTTCGTTCCACTGAGCGTCAGACCCCGTAGAAAAGATCAAAGGATCTTCTTGA
GATCCTTTTTTTCTGCGCGTAATCTGCTGCTTGCAAACAAAAAAACCACCGCTACCAGCGGTGGTTTGTT
TGCCGGATCAAGAGCTACCAACTCTTTTTCCGAAGGTAACTGGCTTCAGCAGAGCGCAGATACCAAATAC
TGTTCTTCTAGTGTAGCCGTAGTTAGGCCACCACTTCAAGAACTCTGTAGCACCGCCTACATACCTCGCT
CTGCTAATCCTGTTACCAGTGGCTGCTGCCAGTGGCGATAAGTCGTGTCTTACCGGGTTGGACTCAAGAC
GATAGTTACCGGATAAGGCGCAGCGGTCGGGCTGAACGGGGGGTTCGTGCACACAGCCCAGCTTGGAGCG
AACGACCTACACCGAA
Features (pLannotate 1.2.2; 20 found; start..end, strand, type, name):
    402..494     +  CDS            lacI (fragment): lac repressor; lacI; The lac repressor binds to the lac operator to inhibit transcription in E. coli. This inhibition can be relieved by adding lactose or isopropyl-β-D-thiogalactopyranoside (IPTG).
    507..528     +  protein_bind   CAP binding site: CAP binding activates transcription in the presence of cAMP. E. coli catabolite activator protein
    543..573     +  promoter       lac promoter: promoter for the E. coli lac operon
    581..597     +  protein_bind   lac operator: The lac repressor binds to the lac operator to inhibit transcription in E. coli. This inhibition can be relieved by adding lactose or isopropyl-β-D-thiogalactopyranoside (IPTG). lac repressor encoded by lacI
    642..660     +  promoter       T3 promoter: promoter for bacteriophage T3 RNA polymerase
    673..780     +  misc_feature   MCS: pBluescript multiple cloning site
    789..807     -  promoter       T7 promoter: promoter for bacteriophage T7 RNA polymerase
    815..970     +  CDS            lacZα (fragment): LacZα fragment of β-galactosidase; lacZ fragment
    974..1402    +  rep_origin     f1 ori (sequence partly withheld): f1 bacteriophage origin of replication; arrow indicates direction of (+) strand synthesis
   1430..1481    -  misc_feature   bom (fragment): basis of mobility region from pBR322
   1486..1725    +  promoter       LYS2 promoter: S. cerevisiae LYS2
   1726..5904    +  CDS            LYS2: alpha-aminoadipate reductase, required for lysine biosynthesis; S. cerevisiae LYS2; yeast auxotrophic marker
   6035..6283    -  CDS            RAD16 (fragment): RAD16_YEAST - Experimental evidence at protein level: Swiss-Prot protein existence level 1. Component of the global genome repair (GGR) complex which promotes global genome nucleotide excision repair (GG-NER) which removes DNA damage from nontranscribing DNA. Involved in differential repair of DNA after UV damage. Will repair preferentially the MAT-alpha locus compared with the HML-alpha locus. From Saccharomyces cerevisiae (strain ATCC 204508 / S288c) (Baker's yeast).
   6289..6338    -  misc_feature   bom (fragment): basis of mobility region from pBR322
   6440..6475    -  CDS            rop (fragment): Rop protein, which maintains plasmids at low copy number; rop
   6525..6758    +  promoter       MET17 promoter (fragment): S. cerevisiae MET17; expression is repressed by methionine; MET15; MET25
   6759..8093    +  CDS            MET17: O-acetylserine and O-acetylhomoserine sulfhydrylase, required for sulfur amino acid synthesis; S. cerevisiae MET17 MET15; MET25
   8144..8248    +  promoter       AmpR promoter: bla
   8249..9109    +  CDS            AmpR: β-lactamase; bla; confers resistance to ampicillin, carbenicillin, and related antibiotics
   9280..219     +  rep_origin     ori (across the origin): high-copy-number ColE1/pMB1/pBR322/pUC origin of replication
