[The description below was written by a language model from this plasmid's Addgene catalogue record and pLannotate feature annotations shown in this document.]
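Description:
YIp LYS2-MET17 is an empty yeast integrating plasmid (YIp) of about 9.6 kb, built for stable genomic integration in the Saccharomyces cerevisiae BY4741 background and catalogued as a yeast expression and recombination-cloning vector. As expected for a YIp, the feature table shows no yeast replication origin or centromere, so the plasmid can persist in yeast only by recombining into a chromosome. In E. coli it is propagated from a high-copy ColE1/pUC-type origin and selected with ampicillin through the AmpR (β-lactamase) cassette. An f1 origin is also present, a standard phagemid element that permits single-stranded DNA production.

The yeast portion carries two complete auxotrophic marker genes. LYS2 encodes alpha-aminoadipate reductase, needed for lysine biosynthesis, and sits behind its own promoter. A short fragment of the RAD16 coding sequence lies downstream of it, probably carried along with the LYS2 genomic segment. MET17 (also called MET15 or MET25) encodes the O-acetylhomoserine sulfhydrylase required for sulfur amino acid synthesis and is preceded by a partial, methionine-repressible MET17 promoter. Both markers can serve for selection on media lacking the corresponding nutrient, and their homology to the genome could in principle direct integration, although the record does not say which locus is targeted or how the two markers are used relative to each other.

No insert is present. The cloning region is a pBluescript-type multiple cloning site flanked by T3 and T7 promoters and set within lac promoter/operator and lacZα fragment sequences. No yeast promoter or terminator for a cargo gene is annotated, so a user would supply a complete expression cassette. Small fragments of lacI, bom and rop are backbone remnants.
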