Addgene plasmid #122910: YIp LYS2-MET17
Purpose: (Empty Backbone) LYS2-MET17 integrating (YIp) vector for stable genomic integration in the BY4741 background.
Depositing lab: Randy Hampton. Depositing organization: University of California, San Diego (UCSD). Publication: ICE plasmids: combining the ease of yeast recombination cloning with the stability of genomic integration. Flagg MP, Kao A, Hampton RY. Yeast. 2019 May 10. doi: 10.1002/yea.3400. PubMed 31074531.
Backbone
  Vector backbone: YIp
  Vector type: Yeast Expression ; Yeast Recombination Cloning
Growth in bacteria
  Bacterial resistance: Ampicillin, 100 μg/mL
  Growth temperature: 37°C
  Growth strain: DH5alpha
  Copy number: High Copy
Gene/Insert
  Gene/Insert name: None
Terms and licenses: Academic/Nonprofit Terms; Industry Terms: Not Available to Industry
How to cite: YIp LYS2-MET17 was a gift from Randy Hampton (Addgene plasmid # 122910 ; http://n2t.net/addgene:122910 ; RRID:Addgene_122910)
